Addgene plasmid #107715: pN3-MGA
Purpose: Expression plasmid for 3xFLAG-tagged MGA
Depositing lab: Guntram Suske. Depositing organization: Philipps-Universitaet Marburg. Publication: MGA, L3MBTL2 and E2F6 determine genomic binding of the non-canonical Polycomb repressive complex PRC1.6. Stielow B, Finkernagel F, Stiewe T, Nist A, Suske G. PLoS Genet. 2018 Jan 30;14(1):e1007193. doi: 10.1371/journal.pgen.1007193. PubMed 29381691.
Backbone
  Vector backbone: pN3-3xFlag
  Backbone size w/o insert (bp): 4063
  Vector type: Mammalian Expression
Growth in bacteria
  Bacterial resistance: Kanamycin, 50 μg/mL
  Growth temperature: 37°C
  Growth strain: DH5alpha
  Copy number: High Copy
Gene/Insert
  Gene/Insert name: MGA (alt names: MGAP; MAX gene-associated protein)
  Species: H. sapiens (human)
  Insert size (bp): 9362
  Entrez Gene: MGA (a.k.a. MAD5, MXD5)
  Promoter: CMV
  Tag / fusion protein: 3xFlag (N terminal on backbone)
  Cloning method: Restriction Enzyme; 5′ cloning site unknown (unknown if destroyed); 3′ cloning site unknown (unknown if destroyed)
  Sequencing primers: 5′ CMV-for (CGCAAATGGGCGGTAGGCGTG); 3′ SV40-pA-rev (CCTCACAAATGTGGTATGG)
Terms and licenses: Academic/Nonprofit Terms; Industry Terms: Not Available to Industry
Depositor comments: The plasmid encodes the 3115 amino acid full-length MGA isoform XP_005254303.1
How to cite: pN3-MGA was a gift from Guntram Suske (Addgene plasmid # 107715)
