[The description below was written by a language model from this plasmid's Addgene catalogue record and pLannotate feature annotations shown in this document.]
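Description:
pN3-MGA is a mammalian expression plasmid of about 13.4 kb, built on the pN3-3xFlag backbone, that produces full-length human MGA (MAX gene-associated protein, also called MAD5 or MXD5) with an N-terminal 3xFLAG epitope. It is maintained in E. coli as a high-copy plasmid through a ColE1/pUC-type origin and selected with kanamycin. The resistance gene is the Tn5 aminoglycoside phosphotransferase (NeoR/KanR), placed downstream of both a bacterial bla-type promoter and the SV40 enhancer/early promoter and terminated by the HSV TK polyadenylation signal. This arrangement lets the same marker confer kanamycin resistance in bacteria and G418 resistance in transfected mammalian cells. An f1 phage origin is also present. The short ble and SV40 large T antigen annotations are fragment matches flanking the marker and the poly(A) region, not functional genes.

The expression cassette consists of the human cytomegalovirus immediate early enhancer and promoter, a remnant of the multiple cloning site, the 3xFLAG coding sequence with its enterokinase cleavage site, and then the roughly 9.3 kb MGA open reading frame, followed by the SV40 polyadenylation signal. According to the depositor, the insert encodes the 3115 amino acid full-length isoform. The restriction sites used for cloning are not recorded. MGA is a dual-specificity transcription factor that heterodimerises with MAX and also recognises T-box-type targets. The associated publication examines it as a component of the non-canonical Polycomb repressive complex PRC1.6. The plasmid suits transient or stable expression of tagged MGA in mammalian cells, where the FLAG epitope allows detection, immunoprecipitation or chromatin-binding analysis.
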