Features (pLannotate 1.2.2; 15 found; start..end, strand, type, name):
    155..949     +  CDS            NeoR/KanR: aminoglycoside phosphotransferase from Tn5; aph(3')-II (or nptII); confers resistance to neomycin, kanamycin, and G418 (Geneticin®)
    970..1122    +  CDS            ble (fragment): BLE_KLEPN - Experimental evidence at protein level: Swiss-Prot protein existence level 1. Binding protein with a strong affinity to the bleomycin family of antibiotics. Binds to CL990; an antimitotic-antibiotic compound. From Klebsiella pneumoniae.
   1181..1228    +  polyA_signal   HSV TK poly(A) signal: herpes simplex virus thymidine kinase polyadenylation signal (Cole and Stacy, 1985)
   1557..2145    +  rep_origin     ori: high-copy-number ColE1/pMB1/pBR322/pUC origin of replication
   2320..2623    +  enhancer       CMV enhancer: human cytomegalovirus immediate early enhancer
   2624..2827    +  promoter       CMV promoter: human cytomegalovirus (CMV) immediate early promoter
   2850..2874    +  misc_feature   MCS (fragment): multiple cloning site
   2882..2947    +  CDS            3xFLAG: three tandem FLAG® epitope tags, followed by an enterokinase cleavage site
   2948..2969    +  misc_feature   MCS (fragment): multiple cloning site
   2972..12310   +  CDS            MGA: MGAP_HUMAN - Also known as KIAA0518, MAD5. Experimental evidence at protein level: Swiss-Prot protein existence level 1. Functions as a dual-specificity transcription factor, regulating the expression of both MAX-network and T-box family target genes. Functions as a repressor or an activator. Binds to 5'- AATTTCACACCTAGGTGTGAAATT-3' core sequence and seems to regulate MYC-MAX target genes. Suppresses transcriptional activation by MYC and inhibits MYC-dependent cell transformation. Function activated by heterodimerization with MAX. This heterodimerization serves the dual function of both genera
  12346..12429   +  CDS            large T antigen (fragment): large T antigen from SV40 (simian virus 40)
  12452..12573   +  polyA_signal   SV40 poly(A) signal: SV40 polyadenylation signal
  12607..13035   -  rep_origin     f1 ori (sequence partly withheld): f1 bacteriophage origin of replication; arrow indicates direction of (+) strand synthesis
  13062..13166   +  promoter       AmpR promoter: bla
  13168..120     +  promoter       SV40 promoter (across the origin): SV40 enhancer and early promoter
>Addgene plasmid #107715 | pN3-MGA | addgene full sequence | sequence record 230172 | Addgene NGS Result
CATTCTCCGCCCCATGGCTGACTAATTTTTTTTATTTATGCAGAGGCCGAGGCCGCCTCGGCCTCTGAGC
TATTCCAGAAGTAGTGAGGAGGCTTTTTTGGAGGCCTAGGCTTTTGCAAAGATCGATCAAGAGACAGGAT
GAGGATCGTTTCGCATGATTGAACAAGATGGATTGCACGCAGGTTCTCCGGCCGCTTGGGTGGAGAGGCT
ATTCGGCTATGACTGGGCACAACAGACAATCGGCTGCTCTGATGCCGCCGTGTTCCGGCTGTCAGCGCAG
GGGCGCCCGGTTCTTTTTGTCAAGACCGACCTGTCCGGTGCCCTGAATGAACTGCAAGACGAGGCAGCGC
GGCTATCGTGGCTGGCCACGACGGGCGTTCCTTGCGCAGCTGTGCTCGACGTTGTCACTGAAGCGGGAAG
GGACTGGCTGCTATTGGGCGAAGTGCCGGGGCAGGATCTCCTGTCATCTCACCTTGCTCCTGCCGAGAAA
GTATCCATCATGGCTGATGCAATGCGGCGGCTGCATACGCTTGATCCGGCTACCTGCCCATTCGACCACC
AAGCGAAACATCGCATCGAGCGAGCACGTACTCGGATGGAAGCCGGTCTTGTCGATCAGGATGATCTGGA
CGAAGAGCATCAGGGGCTCGCGCCAGCCGAACTGTTCGCCAGGCTCAAGGCGAGCATGCCCGACGGCGAG
GATCTCGTCGTGACCCATGGCGATGCCTGCTTGCCGAATATCATGGTGGAAAATGGCCGCTTTTCTGGAT
TCATCGACTGTGGCCGGCTGGGTGTGGCGGACCGCTATCAGGACATAGCGTTGGCTACCCGTGATATTGC
TGAAGAGCTTGGCGGCGAATGGGCTGACCGCTTCCTCGTGCTTTACGGTATCGCCGCTCCCGATTCGCAG
CGCATCGCCTTCTATCGCCTTCTTGACGAGTTCTTCTGAGCGGGACTCTGGGGTTCGAAATGACCGACCA
AGCGACGCCCAACCTGCCATCACGAGATTTCGATTCCACCGCCGCCTTCTATGAAAGGTTGGGCTTCGGA
ATCGTTTTCCGGGACGCCGGCTGGATGATCCTCCAGCGCGGGGATCTCATGCTGGAGTTCTTCGCCCACC
CTAGGGGGAGGCTAACTGAAACACGGAAGGAGACAATACCGGAAGGAACCCGCGCTATGACGGCAATAAA
AAGACAGAATAAAACGCACGGTGTTGGGTCGTTTGTTCATAAACGCGGGGTTCGGTCCCAGGGCTGGCAC
TCTGTCGATACCCCACCGAGACCCCATTGGGGCCAATACGCCCGCGTTTCTTCCTTTTCCCCACCCCACC
CCCCAAGTTCGGGTGAAGGCCCAGGGCTCGCAGCCAACGTCGGGGCGGCAGGCCCTGCCATAGCCTCAGG
TTACTCATATATACTTTAGATTGATTTAAAACTTCATTTTTAATTTAAAAGGATCTAGGTGAAGATCCTT
TTTGATAATCTCATGACCAAAATCCCTTAACGTGAGTTTTCGTTCCACTGAGCGTCAGACCCCGTAGAAA
AGATCAAAGGATCTTCTTGAGATCCTTTTTTTCTGCGCGTAATCTGCTGCTTGCAAACAAAAAAACCACC
GCTACCAGCGGTGGTTTGTTTGCCGGATCAAGAGCTACCAACTCTTTTTCCGAAGGTAACTGGCTTCAGC
AGAGCGCAGATACCAAATACTGTTCTTCTAGTGTAGCCGTAGTTAGGCCACCACTTCAAGAACTCTGTAG
CACCGCCTACATACCTCGCTCTGCTAATCCTGTTACCAGTGGCTGCTGCCAGTGGCGATAAGTCGTGTCT
TACCGGGTTGGACTCAAGACGATAGTTACCGGATAAGGCGCAGCGGTCGGGCTGAACGGGGGGTTCGTGC
ACACAGCCCAGCTTGGAGCGAACGACCTACACCGAACTGAGATACCTACAGCGTGAGCTATGAGAAAGCG
CCACGCTTCCCGAAGGGAGAAAGGCGGACAGGTATCCGGTAAGCGGCAGGGTCGGAACAGGAGAGCGCAC
GAGGGAGCTTCCAGGGGGAAACGCCTGGTATCTTTATAGTCCTGTCGGGTTTCGCCACCTCTGACTTGAG
CGTCGATTTTTGTGATGCTCGTCAGGGGGGCGGAGCCTATGGAAAAACGCCAGCAACGCGGCCTTTTTAC
GGTTCCTGGCCTTTTGCTGGCCTTTTGCTCACATGTTCTTTCCTGCGTTATCCCCTGATTCTGTGGATAA
CCGTATTACCGCCATGCATTAGTTATTAATAGTAATCAATTACGGGGTCATTAGTTCATAGCCCATATAT
GGAGTTCCGCGTTACATAACTTACGGTAAATGGCCCGCCTGGCTGACCGCCCAACGACCCCCGCCCATTG
ACGTCAATAATGACGTATGTTCCCATAGTAACGCCAATAGGGACTTTCCATTGACGTCAATGGGTGGAGT
ATTTACGGTAAACTGCCCACTTGGCAGTACATCAAGTGTATCATATGCCAAGTACGCCCCCTATTGACGT
CAATGACGGTAAATGGCCCGCCTGGCATTATGCCCAGTACATGACCTTATGGGACTTTCCTACTTGGCAG
TACATCTACGTATTAGTCATCGCTATTACCATGGTGATGCGGTTTTGGCAGTACATCAATGGGCGTGGAT
AGCGGTTTGACTCACGGGGATTTCCAAGTCTCCACCCCATTGACGTCAATGGGAGTTTGTTTTGGCACCA
AAATCAACGGGACTTTCCAAAATGTCGTAACAACTCCGCCCCATTGACGCAAATGGGCGGTAGGCGTGTA
CGGTGGGAGGTCTATATAAGCAGAGCTGGTTTAGTGAACCGTCAGATCCGCTAGCGCTACCGGACTCAGA
TCTCCACCATGGACTACAAAGACCATGACGGTGATTATAAAGATCATGACATCGACTACAAGGATGACGA
TGACAAGAAGCTTCGAATTCTGCAGTCGAGGGAGGAGAAACAGCAGATTATATTGGCTAATCAAGATGGT
GGAACAGTGGCAGGAGCAGCACCTACCTTCTTTGTCATCTTAAAGCAGCCAGGAAATGGCAAAACTGATC
AAGGAATTTTGGTTACTAATCAGGATGCCTGTGCTTTGGCTAGTAGTGTGTCATCACCAGTAAAATCTAA
AGGGAAGATTTGCCTTCCAGCTGATTGTACTGTGGGTGGAATCACTGTTACCCTCGATAACAATAGTATG
TGGAATGAGTTCTATCATCGAAGCACAGAGATGATTCTGACCAAGCAAGGAAGACGCATGTTTCCTTACT
GTCGTTATTGGATAACAGGTTTAGATTCAAATTTGAAGTATATTCTTGTCATGGATATATCTCCTGTGGA
TAACCATCGTTATAAGTGGAATGGTCGTTGGTGGGAACCTAGTGGGAAGGCTGAACCTCATGTTTTGGGG
AGGGTTTTCATTCATCCAGAATCTCCTTCCACAGGTCATTATTGGATGCATCAACCAGTATCTTTCTATA
AACTCAAACTTACCAACAATACACTGGACCAAGAAGGGCATATCATCTTGCACTCTATGCATCGTTACCT
GCCGAGGCTTCATTTGGTGCCTGCAGAAAAGGCTGTGGAGGTGATACAATTAAATGGCCCTGGTGTCCAC
ACTTTTACCTTCCCACAGACTGAATTCTTTGCAGTAACAGCTTATCAGAACATTCAGATTACTCAGCTGA
AAATAGATTACAATCCATTTGCCAAAGGCTTTCGGGATGATGGGCTGAATAATAAGCCCCAGAGAGATGG
AAAACAAAAGAACAGCTCTGACCAAGAAGGGAATAATATTTCCAGTTCTTCTGGTCATCGGGTCCGTCTT
ACAGAAGGTCAGGGGTCAGAGATACAACCAGGTGATTTGGATCCTTTGTCAAGGGGTCATGAAACATCAG
GCAAGGGTTTGGAGAAGACTTCCCTTAATATAAAACGAGACTTTCTTGGTTTCATGGATACTGATTCAGC
ACTTAGTGAAGTTCCTCAATTGAAGCAAGAGATTTCTGAATGTCTTATTGCCAGCAGTTTTGAAGATGAC
TCCCGTGTAGCCTCACCGTTAGACCAGAACGGAAGCTTCAATGTTGTTATTAAAGAGGAACCTCTAGATG
ATTATGACTACGAACTTGGTGAGTGCCCAGAAGGGGTCACTGTGAAACAGGAAGAGACAGATGAAGAGAC
GGATGTATACTCAAACAGTGATGATGATCCTATACTAGAGAAACAGCTAAAGAGGCACAATAAAGTTGAC
AACCCAGAAGCTGACCATCTATCTTCTAAATGGCTTCCAAGCAGCCCATCAGGTGTTGCTAAAGCTAAAA
TGTTCAAATTAGACACTGGAAAGATGCCAGTAGTCTATCTGGAGCCCTGTGCTGTCACCAGAAGCACAGT
TAAGATTTCTGAACTCCCCGATAACATGCTTTCCACATCTCGAAAGGATAAATCTTCTATGTTGGCAGAA
TTGGAATATTTGCCTACATACATTGAAAATTCCAATGAGACTGCCTTCTGCTTAGGCAAGGAATCAGAAA
ATGGTCTTAGAAAACATTCACCAGATCTCAGAGTGGTACAAAAATATCCCTTACTGAAAGAGCCTCAGTG
GAAATATCCTGATATATCTGACAGCATTAGCACAGAAAGAATACTCGACGATTCAAAGGATTCAGTTGGA
GACTCACTTTCAGGAAAAGAGGACTTGGGCAGAAAGAGAACAACTATGCTTAAGATTGCAACAGCCGCAA
AGGTAGTGAATGCTAATCAGAATGCCTCTCCAAATGTCCCTGGAAAAAGAGGAAGGCCACGAAAATTGAA
ACTCTGTAAGGCAGGACGACCACCTAAGAACACAGGAAAGTCTTTAATTTCTACAAAGAATACACCTGTA
AGCCCTGGGAGTACCTTTCCAGATGTGAAGCCTGATCTGGAAGATGTGGATGGTGTTCTCTTTGTTTCCT
TTGAATCAAAGGAAGCTCTAGACATTCATGCAGTTGATGGGACAACAGAAGAATCTTCTAGTCTCCAGGC
ATCAACCACAAATGACTCAGGTTACAGAGCAAGAATTTCCCAGTTGGAAAAGGAATTGATAGAAGATTTG
AAGACTTTGCGGCACAAGCAGGTGATACATCCTGGTCTTCAAGAAGTGGGCTTAAAATTGAATTCAGTGG
ATCCAACAATGAGCATTGATCTTAAATACTTGGGAGTACAGTTACCTTTGGCTCCAGCTACTAGCTTTCC
TTTTTGGAACCTTACAGGAACCAACCCTGCCTCTCCTGATGCGGGATTTCCCTTTGTTTCTAGGACAGGG
AAAACCAATGATTTCACTAAGATCAAGGGATGGAGGGGAAAATTTCATAGTGCTTCTGCATCTAGGAATG
AAGGTGGAAATTCAGAAAGTTCACTGAAAAATCGTTCTGCTTTCTGTAGTGATAAGCTAGATGAATACTT
GGAAAATGAAGGCAAGCTGATGGAAACAAGCATGGGTTTTTCTTCTAATGCTCCCACATCTCCTGTGGTG
TACCAGCTTCCCACTAAGAGTACCAGTTATGTACGAACACTTGATAGTGTACTAAAGAAGCAATCTACTA
TTTCCCCTTCTACCTCTTATTCTTTGAAACCTCATTCTGTACCCCCTGTCTCTCGAAAGGCAAAGTCTCA
AAACAGACAGGCAACTTTCAGTGGCCGAACTAAATCATCTTATAAATCCATTTTACCATACCCTGTTTCA
CCAAAGCAGAAATACTCTCATGTGATTCTAGGAGATAAGGTTACCAAGAATTCTTCAGGCATCATCTCAG
AAAATCAGGCGAATAACTTTGTTGTGCCAACTTTGGATGAAAATATATTTCCAAAGCAGATTAGTTTGCG
GCAGGCACAGCAGCAGCAGCAACAGCAACAGGGAAGTCGCCCTCCAGGCTTGTCTAAATCTCAGGTGAAG
CTAATGGACCTGGAAGACTGTGCACTTTGGGAAGGAAAACCAAGGACATACATCACAGAAGAGCGAGCAG
ATGTATCCTTAACAACTCTACTTACAGCTCAAGCATCCCTCAAAACTAAACCTATCCACACAATCATAAG
GAAACGAGCCCCTCCCTGCAACAATGACTTCTGTCGACTGGGTTGTGTATGTTCCAGTCTAGCTTTGGAG
AAGCGCCAACCTGCTCACTGCCGCCGACCAGACTGCATGTTTGGTTGTACTTGTTTGAAAAGAAAAGTTG
TACTTGTTAAAGGAGGATCCAAAACTAAGCATTTTCAGAGGAAGGCTGCTCATCGAGATCCAGTATTTTA
TGATACTCTGGGAGAGGAGGCAAGGGAGGAGGAAGAAGGAATCAGGGAGGAGGAGGAACAATTGAAAGAG
AAAAAGAAGAGAAAGAAGCTAGAATACACTATATGTGAGACAGAGCCTGAACAGCCTGTTCGACATTACC
CATTATGGGTAAAAGTAGAAGGTGAAGTAGATCCAGAACCAGTTTATATCCCCACGCCTTCTGTCATTGA
GCCTATGAAACCATTGTTATTGCCTCAGCCAGAAGTTTTATCTCCTACTGTGAAGGGCAAACTGCTCACT
GGAATTAAATCTCCACGGTCATATACTCCCAAACCCAATCCTGTGATTCGGGAAGAGGACAAAGATCCAG
TCTACTTGTACTTTGAAAGTATGATGACTTGTGCTCGAGTTCGAGTATATGAGCGAAAAAAAGAGGACCA
GAGACAACCATCTTCCTCCTCCTCCCCATCTCCATCATTTCAGCAGCAAACTTCATGTCATTCTAGCCCT
GAGAACCATAATAATGCAAAGGAACCTGATTCTGAACAGCAGCCCTTAAAACAACTCACCTGTGACTTGG
AGGATGATTCTGATAAATTACAAGAAAAGAGCTGGAAGTCTTCCTGCAATGAAGGAGAATCCTCTTCTAC
TTCTTATATGCATCAGAGGTCACCTGGTGGTCCCACCAAACTGATTGAGATCATCTCAGACTGCAACTGG
GAGGAAGATCGGAACAAGATTTTGAGCATCTTATCCCAGCACATCAATAGCAACATGCCACAATCACTTA
AGGTGGGCAGCTTCATCATTGAGTTGGCTTCTCAGCGAAAGAGCCGGGGTGAGAAGAACCCTCCTGTTTA
TTCTTCTCGTGTGAAAATCTCTATGCCATCATGTCAAGACCAAGATGATATGGCTGAGAAATCTGGATCA
GAGACTCCTGATGGTCCATTGTCCCCTGGGAAAATGGAGGATATCTCTCCTGTGCAGACAGATGCCCTGG
ATTCAGTGAGGGAGAGATTACATGGAGGCAAAGGTCTGCCTTTTTATGCAGGGCTTTCTCCTGCAGGGAA
GCTTGTGGCCTATAAACGTAAACCCAGTTCAAGTACATCTGGGCTTATCCAGGTTAATGGTAAGAGTTAC
CCGCAGGCTAAGTTGCTATTGGGACAGATGGGGGCATTGCATCCAGCCAATAGGCTAGCTGCTTATATCA
CAGGCAGGTTGCGACCCTCAGTCCTGGACCTCTCAACCCTCAGTACTGTCATCTCCAAGGTAGCATCCAA
TGCCAAGGTGGCTGCATCCAGGAAACCACGTACCCTGTTGCCTTCAACATCCAATTCCAAAATGGCATCC
TCCTCTGGCACTGCAACAAATCGCCCTGGGAAGAATCTGAAGGCGTTTGTCCCAGCAAAACGGCCAATTG
CGGCTCGACCCTCTCCTGGTGGTGTGTTCACACAGTTTGTGATGAGTAAAGTTGGAGCCTTGCAGCAGAA
GATACCTGGAGTTAGCACACCCCAAACCCTGGCAGGGACACAGAAGTTCAGTATCAGACCTTCTCCAGTA
ATGGTCGTCACACCTGTGGTTTCTTCTGAGCCAGTTCAGGTGTGCAGCCCTGTGACTGCTGCTGTCACTA
CTACCACCCCTCAAGTGTTTTTAGAAAATACTACTGCTGTGACACCTATGACTGCTATTTCTGACGTGGA
AACTAAAGAAACTACTTATTCTTCTGGTGCCACCACTACAGGGGTTGTTGAGGTCTCTGAAACTAATACC
AGCACCTCTGTAACATCTACCCAGTCTACAGCCACTGTGAACCTTACCAAAACCACTGGGATAACTACCC
CTGTGGCTTCAGTTGCTTTTCCTAAGTCTTTGGTAGCATCTCCTTCAACCATAACTCTTCCTGTTGCTTC
CACTGCTTCCACCTCCTTAGTCGTGGTGACTGCAGCTGCATCTTCCTCCATGGTGACCACACCAACTTCA
TCTCTGGGCTCTGTTCCTATTATACTCTCAGGAATTAATGGGAGTCCACCAGTGAGCCAGAGACCAGAAA
ATGCTGCTCAAATTCCAGTGGCTACTCCACAGGTCTCTCCTAACACAGTGAAACGTGCTGGACCTCGATT
GTTGTTGATTCCAGTGCAGCAGGGTTCTCCTACTCTTAGACCTGTCTCAAACACACAACTTCAGGGACAT
CGGATGGTCTTGCAGCCTGTTAGGAGTCCAAGTGGAATGAACTTATTCAGGCACCCTAATGGGCAGATTG
TCCAGCTTCTACCTTTGCATCAGCTTCGAGGCTCTAATACCCAGCCCAACTTACAGCCTGTCATGTTTCG
GAACCCAGGGTCTGTGATGGGAATCCGGTTACCTGCTCCTTCCAAACCCTCTGAGACTCCGCCATCTTCC
ACTTCGTCCTCTGCTTTCTCTGTCATGAATCCTGTAATTCAAGCTGTTGGGTCTTCTTCAGCAGTGAATG
TTATCACTCAGGCACCATCATTGCTTTCCTCTGGAGCTAGTTTTGTGTCTCAGGCTGGTACATTGACCCT
GAGGATTTCTCCTCCTGAACCACAAAGCTTTGCAAGTAAAACAGGCTCTGAAACCAAAATAACTTATAGC
TCAGGAGGACAGCCTGTTGGTACAGCCAGTCTTATTCCTCTCCAGTCTGGTAGTTTTGCCTTGTTACAGC
TCCCAGGACAAAAGCCTGTTCCTAGCTCCATTCTTCAGCATGTTGCTTCCCTTCAGATGAAGAGAGAATC
TCAGAATCCAGACCAGAAAGATGAAACAAACTCAATAAAAAGAGAGCAAGAAACGAAGAAGGTTCTACAG
TCAGAAGGAGAGGCTGTAGACCCTGAGGCTAATGTAATAAAACAAAACTCAGGAGCTGCTACCTCAGAAG
AAACTCTGAATGATTCCTTGGAAGATAGGGGTGATCATTTGGATGAAGAATGCCTTCCAGAAGAAGGTTG
TGCAACTGTCAAACCATCTGAGCATTCCTGTATCACTGGGTCACATACAGATCAAGATTATAAAGATGTT
AATGAAGAATATGGGGCTAGGAATCGTAAGAGTTCCAAAGAAAAAGTGGCTGTTCTGGAAGTTAGGACCA
TTTCTGAAAAAGCCAGTAATAAGACAGTCCAAAATTTAAGTAAAGTACAGCATCAAAAACTTGGTGATGT
GAAGGTGGAACAGCAGAAAGGATTTGACAATCCAGAAGAAAACTCAAGTGAATTTCCAGTCACCTTTAAG
GAAGAAAGTAAATTTGAATTGTCAGGAAGCAAAGTTATGGAGCAGCAATCTAATCTACAGCCAGAGGCCA
AAGAGAAGGAATGTGGAGACTCTCTGGAGAAAGACAGGGAAAGATGGAGAAAACATCTGAAGGGCCCCTT
AACCAGGAAATGTGTTGGAGCTTCACAGGAATGTAAGAAAGAGGCAGACGAGCAGTTAATTAAAGAAACA
AAGACATGTCAGGAAAATTCAGATGTGTTTCAGCAAGAACAAGGCATCTCTGACTTACTTGGAAAAAGTG
GAATTACTGAAGATGCCAGAGTTTTGAAAACTGAATGTGATTCTTGGAGTAGGATTTCTAATCCTTCAGC
CTTCTCCATTGTTCCTAGGAGAGCTGCAAAAAGCAGCAGAGGGAATGGACATTTTCAGGGTCACTTACTG
CTACCTGGAGAACAGATACAACCAAAGCAAGAGAAGAAGGGTGGGAGAAGCAGTGCTGACTTCACTGTTT
TGGATTTGGAAGAAGATGATGAAGATGATAATGAGAAAACTGATGATTCTATTGATGAAATTGTGGATGT
TGTTTCTGACTACCAGAGTGAGGAGGTTGATGATGTAGAAAAGAATAACTGTGTAGAATACATTGAGGAT
GATGAGGAGCACGTGGACATTGAGACTGTAGAAGAGCTCTCAGAGGAAATTAATGTTGCTCACCTGAAGA
CCACAGCGGCCCACACACAGTCATTCAAACAGCCGTCCTGTACTCACATCTCTGCAGATGAAAAAGCAGC
TGAAAGGAGTCGAAAGGCTCCACCAATTCCTCTAAAACTGAAGCCTGATTACTGGAGTGACAAACTACAG
AAAGAAGCAGAAGCGTTTGCTTATTATCGCCGGACACACACTGCCAATGAGCGGCGGCGGCGTGGTGAAA
TGAGGGATCTCTTTGAGAAATTAAAGATCACATTGGGATTACTTCATTCTTCCAAGGTTTCCAAAAGTCT
CATTCTTACTCGAGCCTTCAGTGAAATTCAGGGACTAACAGATCAGGCAGACAAATTGATAGGACAGAAA
AATCTCCTGACTCGAAAACGGAATATTCTGATACGGAAAGTATCGTCTCTTTCAGGTAAGACAGAAGAAG
TGGTCCTGAAGAAGCTAGAGTATATTTATGCAAAACAGCAAGCACTAGAGGCACAAAAAAGAAAAAAGAA
GATGGGATCAGATGAGTTTGACATATCTCCCAGAATTAGCAAACAGCAGGAAGGATCTTCTGCATCATCT
GTAGATCTTGGACAGATGTTTATAAATAACAGGAGGGGGAAACCTTTGATTCTTTCCAGAAAAAAAGACC
AGGCCACAGAAAATACCTCACCCTTGAACACTCCACACACCTCTGCCAACCTTGTGATGACTCCGCAAGG
GCAATTGCTCACCCTAAAAGGTCCCCTATTCTCAGGACCAGTGGTAGCTGTTTCTCCTGATCTCTTAGAA
TCTGATCTTAAGCCTCAAGTTGCCGGTAGTGCTGTGGCTCTACCAGAAAATGACGACTTATTTATGATGC
CACGAATTGTTAATGTGACATCATTGGCCACAGAGGGAGGTTTGGTAGATATGGGTGGCAGCAAATATCC
TCATGAAGTTCCTGATAGCAAGCCATCTGACCATCTGAAAGACACCGTCAGGAATGAAGATAATTCCTTA
GAGGATAAGGGTAGAATCTCTTCCAGAGGAAACAGAGATGGCAGAGTGACGTTGGGTCCAACGCAGGTTT
TTCTGGCAAACAAAGATTCTGGTTATCCACAAATAGTTGACGTTTCCAATATGCAGAAAGCACAAGAGTT
CTTACCTAAAAAGATTTCTGGTGATATGAGAGGGATTCAGTATAAATGGAAAGAGAGTGAATCAAGAGGG
GAGAGAGTGAAGTCAAAGGATTCTTCATTTCATAAATTAAAGATGAAAGATCTCAAGGACTCAAGCATAG
AGATGGAACTGAGGAAAGTAACATCAGCTATAGAGGAAGCAGCTCTTGATTCCAGTGAACTGCTGACTAA
CATGGAAGATGAGGATGATACTGATGAGACACTGACTTCACTGCTCAATGAAATTGCCTTTCTTAATCAA
CAACTAAATGATGACTCTGTTGGCCTGGCTGAACTACCCAGCTCTATGGATACAGAGTTCCCAGGGGATG
CTCGGCGGGCTTTTATTAGTAAGGTTCCTCCTGGAAGCAGAGCAACTTTCCAGGTTGAGCACTTGGGAAC
TGGTTTGAAAGAGTTGCCTGATGTTCAAGGGGAGAGTGACTCTATCAGTCCCCTCCTCTTGCACTTGGAA
GACGATGACTTTTCTGAGAATGAAAAACAACTTGCAGAACCAGCCTCTGAGCCAGATGTCCTTAAGATTG
TTATTGACTCTGAAATAAAGGATTCCCTCCTTTCCAACAAGAAAGCTATTGATGGAGGGAAGAATACTTC
TGGCCTCCCTGCAGAGCCCGAAAGTGTGTCCTCACCCCCCACCCTACACATGAAGACTGGCTTGGAGAAC
AGCAACAGCACAGACACTTTGTGGAGGCCTATGCCAAAGTTGGCCCCTCTAGGTTTAAAAGTAGCTAATC
CTTCCAGTGATGCAGATGGTCAGAGTCTCAAGGTGATGCCTTGTTTGGCACCTATAGCTGCCAAAGTTGG
GTCAGTTGGACACAAAATGAACTTAACAGGGAATGACCAGGAAGGCCGGGAAAGCAAGGTGATGCCTACA
TTGGCACCTGTTGTGGCTAAATTGGGCAACTCGGGGGCCTCACCAAGTTCTGCAGGGAAATGAACTTACT
GGGCCCGGGATCGGCCGCGACTCTAGATCATAATCAGCCATACCACATTTGTAGAGGTTTTACTTGCTTT
AAAAAACCTCCCACACCTCCCCCTGAACCTGAAACATAAAATGAATGCAATTGTTGTTGTTAACTTGTTT
ATTGCAGCTTATAATGGTTACAAATAAAGCAATAGCATCACAAATTTCACAAATAAAGCATTTTTTTCAC
TGCATTCTAGTTGTGGTTTGTCCAAACTCATCAATGTATCTTAAGGCGTAAATTGTAAGCGTTAATATTT
TGTTAAAATTCGCGTTAAATTTTTGTTAAATCAGCTCATTTTTTAACCAATAGGCCGAAATCGGCAAAAT
CCCTTATAAATCAAAAGAATAGACCGAGATAGGGT
[37 nt withheld, positions 12706-12742]
AAAGAACGTGGACTCCAACGTCAAAGG
[49 nt withheld, positions 12770-12818]
T
[91 nt withheld, positions 12820-12910]
G
[124 nt withheld, positions 12912-13035]
CAGGTGGCACTTTTCGGGGAAATGTGCGCGGAACCCCTATTTGTTTATTTTTCTAAATACATTCAAATAT
GTATCCGCTCATGAGACAATAACCCTGATAAATGCTTCAATAATATTGAAAAAGGAAGAGTCCTGAGGCG
GAAAGAACCAGCTGTGGAATGTGTGTCAGTTAGGGTGTGGAAAGTCCCCAGGCTCCCCAGCAGGCAGAAG
TATGCAAAGCATGCATCTCAATTAGTCAGCAACCAGGTGTGGAAAGTCCCCAGGCTCCCCAGCAGGCAGA
AGTATGCAAAGCATGCATCTCAATTAGTCAGCAACCATAGTCCCGCCCCTAACTCCGCCCATCCCGCCCC
TAACTCCGCCCAGTTCCGCC
